Addgene plasmid #185219: pST_pvLEA22mer_mutant_17 (pBS0712)
Purpose: For the mammalian expression of the sleeping chironomid protein pvLEA22mer_mutant_17. This is one of the top performing targets in our apoptosis assay (it protected from apoptosis).
Depositing lab: Pamela Silver. Depositing organization: Harvard Medical School. Publication: Natural and Designed Proteins Inspired by Extremotolerant Organisms Can Form Condensates and Attenuate Apoptosis in Human Cells. Veling MT, Nguyen DT, Thadani NN, Oster ME, Rollins NJ, Brock KP, Bethel NP, Lim S, Baker D, Way JC, Marks DS, Chang RL, Silver PA. ACS Synth Biol. 2022 Mar 18;11(3):1292-1302. doi: 10.1021/acssynbio.1c00572. Epub 2022 Feb 18. PubMed 35176859.
Backbone
  Vector backbone: YK 02
  Vector type: Mammalian Expression
Growth in bacteria
  Bacterial resistance: Ampicillin, 100 μg/mL
  Growth temperature: 37°C
  Growth strain: DH5alpha
  Copy number: High Copy
Gene/Insert
  Gene/Insert name: pvLEA22mer_mutant_17
  Species: P. vanderplanki
  Insert size (bp): 372
  Cloning method: Gibson Cloning
Terms and licenses: Academic/Nonprofit Terms; Industry Terms: Not Available to Industry
Depositor comments: This is one of the top performing targets in our apoptosis assay (it protected from apoptosis). See supplemental table 2 in our paper to see its performance in our assay. The negative control for this assay is pSecTag2 B which can be obtained from Thermo here https://www.thermofisher.com/order/catalog/product/V90020
How to cite: pST_pvLEA22mer_mutant_17 (pBS0712) was a gift from Pamela Silver (Addgene plasmid # 185219 ; http://n2t.net/addgene:185219 ; RRID:Addgene_185219)
