[The description below was written by a language model from this plasmid's Addgene catalogue record and pLannotate feature annotations shown in this document.]
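Description:
pST_pvLEA22mer_mutant_17 (pBS0712) is a 5.3 kb mammalian expression plasmid built by Gibson cloning on a backbone recorded as YK 02. It carries a 372 bp insert encoding pvLEA22mer_mutant_17, a variant of a late-embryogenesis-abundant (LEA)-type 22-mer repeat sequence from the sleeping chironomid Polypedilum vanderplanki, an insect known for extreme desiccation tolerance. It is propagated in E. coli as a high-copy plasmid through a ColE1/pUC-type origin and selected with ampicillin via the β-lactamase gene and its native promoter. An f1 origin is also present, which allows single-stranded DNA production.

The expression cassette consists of the human CMV immediate-early enhancer and promoter followed by a T7 promoter, with a bovine growth hormone polyadenylation signal downstream. The insert itself was not annotated by the feature-calling software, but the unannotated gap between the T7 promoter and the bGH poly(A) signal is where the coding sequence would be expected to lie. No epitope tags, signal peptides or reporters are listed in that interval, so the record does not establish whether any are fused to the protein. A second cassette places the Sh ble bleomycin/Zeocin resistance gene under both the SV40 early promoter and the bacterial EM7 promoter, terminated by an SV40 poly(A) signal, which permits Zeocin selection in mammalian cells or bacteria. Short hits such as the truncated HIV-1 LTR, lacI and bom fragments appear to be backbone remnants or partial matches rather than functional elements.

The depositors used the plasmid to express this designed extremotolerance-inspired protein in human cells. They report it among the top performers in their apoptosis assay, where it protected cells from apoptosis, with pSecTag2 B as the negative control.
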