Features (pLannotate 1.2.2; 20 found; start..end, strand, type, name):
     44..96      -  misc_feature   bom (fragment): basis of mobility region from pBR322
    251..630     +  enhancer       CMV enhancer: human cytomegalovirus immediate early enhancer
    631..834     +  promoter       CMV promoter: human cytomegalovirus (CMV) immediate early promoter
    830..863     +  LTR            5' LTR (truncated) (fragment): truncated 5' long terminal repeat (LTR) from HIV-1
    879..897     +  promoter       T7 promoter: promoter for bacteriophage T7 RNA polymerase
   1312..1536    +  polyA_signal   bGH poly(A) signal: bovine growth hormone polyadenylation signal
   1540..1561    +  promoter       SV40 promoter (fragment): SV40 enhancer and early promoter
   1582..2010    +  rep_origin     f1 ori (sequence partly withheld): f1 bacteriophage origin of replication; arrow indicates direction of (+) strand synthesis
   2024..2353    +  promoter       SV40 promoter: SV40 enhancer and early promoter
   2401..2448    +  promoter       EM7 promoter: synthetic bacterial promoter&nbsp
   2467..2841    +  CDS            BleoR: antibiotic-binding protein; Sh ble from Streptoalloteichus hindustanus; confers resistance to bleomycin, phleomycin, and Zeocin™
   2851..2976    +  CDS            ble (fragment): BLE_KLEPN - Experimental evidence at protein level: Swiss-Prot protein existence level 1. Binding protein with a strong affinity to the bleomycin family of antibiotics. Binds to CL990; an antimitotic-antibiotic compound. From Klebsiella pneumoniae.
   2971..3092    +  polyA_signal   SV40 poly(A) signal: SV40 polyadenylation signal
   3165..3181    -  protein_bind   lac operator: The lac repressor binds to the lac operator to inhibit transcription in E. coli. This inhibition can be relieved by adding lactose or isopropyl-β-D-thiogalactopyranoside (IPTG). lac repressor encoded by lacI
   3189..3219    -  promoter       lac promoter: promoter for the E. coli lac operon
   3234..3255    -  protein_bind   CAP binding site: CAP binding activates transcription in the presence of cAMP. E. coli catabolite activator protein
   3268..3360    -  CDS            lacI (fragment): lac repressor; lacI; The lac repressor binds to the lac operator to inhibit transcription in E. coli. This inhibition can be relieved by adding lactose or isopropyl-β-D-thiogalactopyranoside (IPTG).
   3543..4131    -  rep_origin     ori: high-copy-number ColE1/pMB1/pBR322/pUC origin of replication
   4302..5162    -  CDS            AmpR: β-lactamase; bla; confers resistance to ampicillin, carbenicillin, and related antibiotics
   5163..5267    -  promoter       AmpR promoter: bla
>Addgene plasmid #185219 | pST_pvLEA22mer_mutant_17 (pBS0712) | addgene full sequence | sequence record 366850 | Addgene NGS Result
AGTGCCACCTGACGTCGACGGATCGGGAGATCTCCCGATCCCCTATGGTGCACTCTCAGTACAATCTGCT
CTGATGCCGCATAGTTAAGCCAGTATCTGCTCCCTGCTTGTGTGTTGGAGGTCGCTGAGTAGTGCGCGAG
CAAAATTTAAGCTACAACAAGGCAAGGCTTGACCGACAATTGCATGAAGAATCTGCTTAGGGTTAGGCGT
TTTGCGCTGCTTCGCGATGTACGGGCCAGATATACGCGTTGACATTGATTATTGACTAGTTATTAATAGT
AATCAATTACGGGGTCATTAGTTCATAGCCCATATATGGAGTTCCGCGTTACATAACTTACGGTAAATGG
CCCGCCTGGCTGACCGCCCAACGACCCCCGCCCATTGACGTCAATAATGACGTATGTTCCCATAGTAACG
CCAATAGGGACTTTCCATTGACGTCAATGGGTGGAGTATTTACGGTAAACTGCCCACTTGGCAGTACATC
AAGTGTATCATATGCCAAGTACGCCCCCTATTGACGTCAATGACGGTAAATGGCCCGCCTGGCATTATGC
CCAGTACATGACCTTATGGGACTTTCCTACTTGGCAGTACATCTACGTATTAGTCATCGCTATTACCATG
GTGATGCGGTTTTGGCAGTACATCAATGGGCGTGGATAGCGGTTTGACTCACGGGGATTTCCAAGTCTCC
ACCCCATTGACGTCAATGGGAGTTTGTTTTGGCACCAAAATCAACGGGACTTTCCAAAATGTCGTAACAA
CTCCGCCCCATTGACGCAAATGGGCGGTAGGCGTGTACGGTGGGAGGTCTATATAAGCAGAGCTCTCTGG
CTAACTAGAGAACCCACTGCTTACTGGCTTATCGAAATTAATACGACTCACTATAGGGAGACCCAAGCTG
GCTAGCCACCATGGCCAAGCACGGAACCAAGGAGAAGGCAGGACACGCAAAGCACGGCACCAAGGAGAAA
GCCGGGCACTGATGAATTGCCAATTGAAATTTGACGGCCTATGTCACTGAAACTATCCAAACACCCCATG
TCGATACTGAACGTATCGACGCATACCTCCTTCCTTGAAAACGCACAATCATACAACTGGGCACATAATG
CGTACGCCCATCTAGTACACCCATCTCTGTAGGTCCAGTTCAAGAGCTGGAAGAGCACCCTCCACTTAGA
CGTGCCGTAAGATAGAGGTTAGTGAGAATAGCCATCCAATATGAGCGTTGATAGCTAGACGAGGATAAGG
CAGTGATAGAAGGGGCACCAAGCTTCATTCGCACCCGCTGATCAGCCTCGACTGTGCCTTCTAGTTGCCA
GCCATCTGTTGTTTGCCCCTCCCCCGTGCCTTCCTTGACCCTGGAAGGTGCCACTCCCACTGTCCTTTCC
TAATAAAATGAGGAAATTGCATCGCATTGTCTGAGTAGGTGTCATTCTATTCTGGGGGGTGGGGTGGGGC
AGGACAGCAAGGGGGAGGATTGGGAAGACAATAGCAGGCATGCTGGGGATGCGGTGGGCTCTATGGCTTC
TGAGGCGGAAAGAACCAGCTGGGGCTCTAGGGGGTATCCCC
[124 nt withheld, positions 1582-1705]
C
[91 nt withheld, positions 1707-1797]
A
[49 nt withheld, positions 1799-1847]
CCTTTGACGTTGGAGTCCACGTTCTTT
[37 nt withheld, positions 1875-1911]
ACCCTATCTCGGTCTATTCTTTTGATTTATAAGGGATTTTGCCGATTTCGGCCTATTGGTTAAAAAATGA
GCTGATTTAACAAAAATTTAACGCGAATTAATTCTGTGGAATGTGTGTCAGTTAGGGTGTGGAAAGTCCC
CAGGCTCCCCAGCAGGCAGAAGTATGCAAAGCATGCATCTCAATTAGTCAGCAACCAGGTGTGGAAAGTC
CCCAGGCTCCCCAGCAGGCAGAAGTATGCAAAGCATGCATCTCAATTAGTCAGCAACCATAGTCCCGCCC
CTAACTCCGCCCATCCCGCCCCTAACTCCGCCCAGTTCCGCCCATTCTCCGCCCCATGGCTGACTAATTT
TTTTTATTTATGCAGAGGCCGAGGCCGCCTCTGCCTCTGAGCTATTCCAGAAGTAGTGAGGAGGCTTTTT
TGGAGGCCTAGGCTTTTGCAAAAAGCTCCCGGGAGCTTGTATATCCATTTTCGGATCTGATCAGCACGTG
TTGACAATTAATCATCGGCATAGTATATCGGCATAGTATAATACGACAAGGTGAGGAACTAAACCATGGC
CAAGTTGACCAGTGCCGTTCCGGTGCTCACCGCGCGCGACGTCGCCGGAGCGGTCGAGTTCTGGACCGAC
CGGCTCGGGTTCTCCCGGGACTTCGTGGAGGACGACTTCGCCGGTGTGGTCCGGGACGACGTGACCCTGT
TCATCAGCGCGGTCCAGGACCAGGTGGTGCCGGACAACACCCTGGCCTGGGTGTGGGTGCGCGGCCTGGA
CGAGCTGTACGCCGAGTGGTCGGAGGTCGTGTCCACGAACTTCCGGGACGCCTCCGGGCCGGCCATGACC
GAGATCGGCGAGCAGCCGTGGGGGCGGGAGTTCGCCCTGCGCGACCCGGCCGGCAACTGCGTGCACTTCG
TGGCCGAGGAGCAGGACTGACACGTGCTACGAGATTTCGATTCCACCGCCGCCTTCTATGAAAGGTTGGG
CTTCGGAATCGTTTTCCGGGACGCCGGCTGGATGATCCTCCAGCGCGGGGATCTCATGCTGGAGTTCTTC
GCCCACCCCAACTTGTTTATTGCAGCTTATAATGGTTACAAATAAAGCAATAGCATCACAAATTTCACAA
ATAAAGCATTTTTTTCACTGCATTCTAGTTGTGGTTTGTCCAAACTCATCAATGTATCTTATCATGTCTG
TATACCGTCGACCTCTAGCTAGAGCTTGGCGTAATCATGGTCATAGCTGTTTCCTGTGTGAAATTGTTAT
CCGCTCACAATTCCACACAACATACGAGCCGGAAGCATAAAGTGTAAAGCCTGGGGTGCCTAATGAGTGA
GCTAACTTACATTAATTGCGTTGCGCTCACTGCCCGCTTTCCAGTCGGGAAACCTGTCGTGCCAGCTGCA
TTAATGAATCGGCCAACGCGCGGGGAGAGGCGGTTTGCGTATTGGGCGCTCTTCCGCTTCCTCGCTCACT
GACTCGCTGCGCTCGGTCGTTCGGCTGCGGCGAGCGGTATCAGCTCACTCAAAGGCGGTAATACGGTTAT
CCACAGAATCAGGGGATAACGCAGGAAAGAACATGTGAGCAAAAGGCCAGCAAAAGGCCAGGAACCGTAA
AAAGGCCGCGTTGCTGGCGTTTTTCCATAGGCTCCGCCCCCCTGACGAGCATCACAAAAATCGACGCTCA
AGTCAGAGGTGGCGAAACCCGACAGGACTATAAAGATACCAGGCGTTTCCCCCTGGAAGCTCCCTCGTGC
GCTCTCCTGTTCCGACCCTGCCGCTTACCGGATACCTGTCCGCCTTTCTCCCTTCGGGAAGCGTGGCGCT
TTCTCATAGCTCACGCTGTAGGTATCTCAGTTCGGTGTAGGTCGTTCGCTCCAAGCTGGGCTGTGTGCAC
GAACCCCCCGTTCAGCCCGACCGCTGCGCCTTATCCGGTAACTATCGTCTTGAGTCCAACCCGGTAAGAC
ACGACTTATCGCCACTGGCAGCAGCCACTGGTAACAGGATTAGCAGAGCGAGGTATGTAGGCGGTGCTAC
AGAGTTCTTGAAGTGGTGGCCTAACTACGGCTACACTAGAAGAACAGTATTTGGTATCTGCGCTCTGCTG
AAGCCAGTTACCTTCGGAAAAAGAGTTGGTAGCTCTTGATCCGGCAAACAAACCACCGCTGGTAGCGGTG
GTTTTTTTGTTTGCAAGCAGCAGATTACGCGCAGAAAAAAAGGATCTCAAGAAGATCCTTTGATCTTTTC
TACGGGGTCTGACGCTCAGTGGAACGAAAACTCACGTTAAGGGATTTTGGTCATGAGATTATCAAAAAGG
ATCTTCACCTAGATCCTTTTAAATTAAAAATGAAGTTTTAAATCAATCTAAAGTATATATGAGTAAACTT
GGTCTGACAGTTACCAATGCTTAATCAGTGAGGCACCTATCTCAGCGATCTGTCTATTTCGTTCATCCAT
AGTTGCCTGACTCCCCGTCGTGTAGATAACTACGATACGGGAGGGCTTACCATCTGGCCCCAGTGCTGCA
ATGATACCGCGAGACCCACGCTCACCGGCTCCAGATTTATCAGCAATAAACCAGCCAGCCGGAAGGGCCG
AGCGCAGAAGTGGTCCTGCAACTTTATCCGCCTCCATCCAGTCTATTAATTGTTGCCGGGAAGCTAGAGT
AAGTAGTTCGCCAGTTAATAGTTTGCGCAACGTTGTTGCCATTGCTACAGGCATCGTGGTGTCACGCTCG
TCGTTTGGTATGGCTTCATTCAGCTCCGGTTCCCAACGATCAAGGCGAGTTACATGATCCCCCATGTTGT
GCAAAAAAGCGGTTAGCTCCTTCGGTCCTCCGATCGTTGTCAGAAGTAAGTTGGCCGCAGTGTTATCACT
CATGGTTATGGCAGCACTGCATAATTCTCTTACTGTCATGCCATCCGTAAGATGCTTTTCTGTGACTGGT
GAGTACTCAACCAAGTCATTCTGAGAATAGTGTATGCGGCGACCGAGTTGCTCTTGCCCGGCGTCAATAC
GGGATAATACCGCGCCACATAGCAGAACTTTAAAAGTGCTCATCATTGGAAAACGTTCTTCGGGGCGAAA
ACTCTCAAGGATCTTACCGCTGTTGAGATCCAGTTCGATGTAACCCACTCGTGCACCCAACTGATCTTCA
GCATCTTTTACTTTCACCAGCGTTTCTGGGTGAGCAAAAACAGGAAGGCAAAATGCCGCAAAAAAGGGAA
TAAGGGCGACACGGAAATGTTGAATACTCATACTCTTCCTTTTTCAATATTATTGAAGCATTTATCAGGG
TTATTGTCTCATGAGCGGATACATATTTGAATGTATTTAGAAAAATAAACAAATAGGGGTTCCGCGCACA
TTTCCCCGAAA
